Addgene plasmid #208110: pAAV-CASI-InteinC-SpG C aa714-1368-U6-Lmna sgRNA1
Purpose: Expresses SpG cas9C by the constitutive CASI promoter and sgRNA targeting murine Lmna c.1621T mutation by U6 promoter
Depositing lab: Yuxuan Guo. Depositing organization: Peking University Health Science Center. Publication: Adenine base editor-based correction of the cardiac pathogenic Lmna c.1621C > T mutation in murine hearts. Yang L, Liu Z, Sun J, Chen Z, Gao F, Guo Y. J Cell Mol Med. 2024 Feb;28(4):e18145. doi: 10.1111/jcmm.18145. PubMed 38332517.
Backbone
  Vector backbone: pAAV-CASI-Cas9C
  Backbone size w/o insert (bp): 6849
  Total vector size (bp): 7245
  Vector type: AAV
Growth in bacteria
  Bacterial resistance: Ampicillin, 100 μg/mL
  Growth temperature: 37°C
  Growth strain: NEB Stable
  Copy number: High Copy
Gene/Insert
  Gene/Insert name: SpG C, U6, Lmna sgRNA1, scaffold (alt name: Split-SpG C-terminal half and Lmna sgRNA)
  Species: Synthetic
  Insert size (bp): 2578
  Promoter: U6
  Cloning method: Gibson Cloning
  Sequencing primers: 5′ aagcaccgggataagcccatca
Resource information
  A portion of this plasmid was derived from a plasmid made by: addgene 140002:pCMV-T7-ABEmax(7.10)-SpG-P2A-EGFP (RTW4562);addgene 132778:pU6-Sp-pegRNA-HEK3_CTT_ins
Terms and licenses: Academic/Nonprofit Terms; Industry Terms: Not Available to Industry
How to cite: pAAV-CASI-InteinC-SpG C aa714-1368-U6-Lmna sgRNA1 was a gift from Yuxuan Guo (Addgene plasmid # 208110 ; http://n2t.net/addgene:208110 ; RRID:Addgene_208110)
