[The description below was written by a language model from this plasmid's Addgene catalogue record and pLannotate feature annotations shown in this document.]
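Description:
pAAV-CASI-InteinC-SpG C aa714-1368-U6-Lmna sgRNA1 is an AAV transfer plasmid carrying one half of a split-intein genome editor together with a guide RNA cassette. It is maintained in E. coli through a high-copy ColE1/pUC-type origin with ampicillin selection (AmpR). The backbone also retains an f1 origin and remnants of a lac/lacZα cloning region. Two AAV2 inverted terminal repeats flank the payload, so the intervening DNA can be packaged into recombinant AAV particles for delivery to mammalian cells or tissues.

Between the ITRs, the compact synthetic CASI promoter drives constitutive Pol II expression. It is annotated here as its component parts: CMV enhancer, chicken β-actin promoter, a UbC-derived fragment and short intron pieces. The open reading frame begins with a C-terminal intein segment, which the annotation tool matches to the DnaB protein of Synechocystis. This segment is fused to residues 714–1368 of SpG, a Streptococcus pyogenes Cas9 variant with relaxed PAM requirements, and the unit ends in a rabbit β-globin polyadenylation signal. In the opposite orientation, a human U6 Pol III promoter transcribes an sgRNA consisting of a spacer against the murine Lmna c.1621 mutant allele joined to the standard SpCas9 scaffold.

The plasmid is not functional alone. The intein-C tag is designed for protein trans-splicing with a partner vector encoding the N-terminal portion fused to the matching intein-N, which reconstitutes the full-length protein and circumvents the AAV packaging limit. The associated publication and the ABEmax-SpG source plasmid indicate use in dual-AAV adenine base editing to correct the pathogenic cardiac Lmna c.1621C>T mutation in mouse hearts. The partner construct is not described in this record.
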