Features (pLannotate 1.2.2; 21 found; start..end, strand, type, name):
     40..317     +  promoter       chicken β-actin promoter: No description available
    318..403     +  intron         hybrid intron (fragment): hybrid between chicken β-actin (CBA) and minute virus of mice (MMV) introns (Gray et al., 2011)
    419..721     +  promoter       UbC promoter (fragment): human ubiquitin C promoter
    723..743     +  intron         β-globin intron (fragment): intron from rabbit β-globin gene
    767..970     +  CDS            dnaB (fragment): DNAB_SYNY3 - Experimental evidence at protein level: Swiss-Prot protein existence level 1. Participates in initiation and elongation during chromosome replication; it exhibits DNA-dependent ATPase activity. From Synechocystis sp. (strain PCC 6803 / Kazusa).
    956..2913    +  CDS            Cas9(C) (fragment): C-terminal portion of Streptococcus pyogenes Cas9 (Zetsche et al., 2015)
   2995..3050    +  polyA_signal   β-globin poly(A) signal: rabbit β-globin polyadenylation signal (Gil and Proudfoot, 1987)
   3155..3230    -  misc_RNA       gRNA scaffold: guide RNA scaffold for the Streptococcus pyogenes CRISPR/Cas9 system
   3259..3499    -  promoter       U6 promoter: RNA polymerase III promoter for human U6 snRNA
   3834..3964    +  repeat_region  AAV2 ITR (fragment): inverted terminal repeat of adeno-associated virus serotype 2 inverted
   3978..4135    +  CDS            lacZα (fragment): LacZα fragment of β-galactosidase; lacZ fragment
   4140..4568    +  rep_origin     f1 ori (sequence partly withheld): f1 bacteriophage origin of replication; arrow indicates direction of (+) strand synthesis
   4621..4725    +  promoter       AmpR promoter: bla
   4726..5586    +  CDS            AmpR: β-lactamase; bla; confers resistance to ampicillin, carbenicillin, and related antibiotics
   5757..6345    +  rep_origin     ori: high-copy-number ColE1/pMB1/pBR322/pUC origin of replication
   6528..6620    +  CDS            lacI (fragment): lac repressor; lacI; The lac repressor binds to the lac operator to inhibit transcription in E. coli. This inhibition can be relieved by adding lactose or isopropyl-β-D-thiogalactopyranoside (IPTG).
   6633..6654    +  protein_bind   CAP binding site: CAP binding activates transcription in the presence of cAMP. E. coli catabolite activator protein
   6669..6699    +  promoter       lac promoter: promoter for the E. coli lac operon
   6707..6723    +  protein_bind   lac operator: The lac repressor binds to the lac operator to inhibit transcription in E. coli. This inhibition can be relieved by adding lactose or isopropyl-β-D-thiogalactopyranoside (IPTG). lac repressor encoded by lacI
   6784..6914    -  repeat_region  AAV2 ITR (fragment): inverted terminal repeat of adeno-associated virus serotype 2 inverted
   6990..38      +  enhancer       CMV enhancer (across the origin): human cytomegalovirus immediate early enhancer
>Addgene plasmid #208110 | pAAV-CASI-InteinC-SpG C aa714-1368-U6-Lmna sgRNA1 | addgene full sequence | sequence record 411194 | Addgene NGS Result
GGCAGTACATCTACGTATTAGTCATCGCTATTACCATGGTCGAGGTGAGCCCCACGTTCTGCTTCACTCT
CCCCATCTCCCCCCCCTCCCCACCCCCAATTTTGTATTTATTTATTTTTTAATTATTTTGTGCAGCGATG
GGGGCGGGGGGGGGGGGGGGGSGCGCGCSAGGGGGGGGGGGGGGGGGSGAGGGGGGGGGSGGGGSGAGGC
GGAGAGGTGCGGCGGCAGCCAATCAGAGCGGCGCGCTCCGAAAGTTTCCTTTTATGGCGAGGCGGCGGCG
GCGGCGGCCCTATAAAAAGCGAAGCGCGCGGCGGGCGGGAGTCGCTGCGCGCTGCCTTCGCCCCGTGCCC
CGCTCCGCCGCCGCCTCGCGCCGCCCGCCCCGGCTCTGACTGACCGCGTTACTAAAACAGGTAAGTCCGG
CCTCCGCGCCGGGTTTTGGCGCCTCCCGCGGGCGCCCCCCTCCTCACGGCGAGCGCTGCCACGTCAGACG
AAGGGCGCAGCGAGCGTCCTGATCCTTCCGCCCGGACGCTCAGGACAGCGGCCCGCTGCTCATAAGACTC
GGCCTTAGAACCCCAGTATCAGCAGAAGGACATTTTAGGACGGGACTTGGGTGACTCTAGGGCACTGGTT
TTCTTTCCAGAGAGCGGAACAGGCGAGGAAAAGTAGTCCCTTCTCGGCGATTCTGCGGAGGGATCTCCGT
GGGGCGGTGAACGCCGATGATGCCTCTACTAACCATGTTCATGTTTTCTTTTTTTTTCTACAGGTCCTGG
GTGACGAACAGGCTAGCGCCGCCACCATGGCGGCGGCGTGCCCGGAACTGCGTCAGCTGGCGCAGAGCGA
TGTGTATTGGGATCCGATTGTGAGCATTGAACCGGATGGCGTGGAAGAAGTGTTTGATCTGACCGTGCCG
GGCCCGCATAACTTTGTGGCGAACGATATTATTGCGCATAACTCTGGCCAGGGCGATAGCCTGCACGAGC
ACATTGCCAATCTGGCCGGCAGCCCCGCCATTAAGAAGGGCATCCTGCAGACAGTGAAGGTGGTGGACGA
GCTCGTGAAAGTGATGGGCCGGCACAAGCCCGAGAACATCGTGATCGAAATGGCCAGAGAGAACCAGACC
ACCCAGAAGGGACAGAAGAACAGCCGCGAGAGAATGAAGCGGATCGAAGAGGGCATCAAAGAGCTGGGCA
GCCAGATCCTGAAAGAACACCCCGTGGAAAACACCCAGCTGCAGAACGAGAAGCTGTACCTGTACTACCT
GCAGAATGGGCGGGATATGTACGTGGACCAGGAACTGGACATCAACCGGCTGTCCGACTACGATGTGGAC
CATATCGTGCCTCAGAGCTTTCTGAAGGACGACTCCATCGACAACAAGGTGCTGACCAGAAGCGACAAGA
ACCGGGGCAAGAGCGACAACGTGCCCTCCGAAGAGGTCGTGAAGAAGATGAAGAACTACTGGCGGCAGCT
GCTGAACGCCAAGCTGATTACCCAGAGAAAGTTCGACAATCTGACCAAGGCCGAGAGAGGCGGCCTGAGC
GAACTGGATAAGGCCGGCTTCATCAAGAGACAGCTGGTGGAAACCCGGCAGATCACAAAGCACGTGGCAC
AGATCCTGGACTCCCGGATGAACACTAAGTACGACGAGAATGACAAGCTGATCCGGGAAGTGAAAGTGAT
CACCCTGAAGTCCAAGCTGGTGTCCGATTTCCGGAAGGATTTCCAGTTTTACAAAGTGCGCGAGATCAAC
AACTACCACCACGCCCACGACGCCTACCTGAACGCCGTCGTGGGAACCGCCCTGATCAAAAAGTACCCTA
AGCTGGAAAGCGAGTTCGTGTACGGCGACTACAAGGTGTACGACGTGCGGAAGATGATCGCCAAGAGCGA
GCAGGAAATCGGCAAGGCTACCGCCAAGTACTTCTTCTACAGCAACATCATGAACTTTTTCAAGACCGAG
ATTACCCTGGCCAACGGCGAGATCCGGAAGCGGCCTCTGATCGAGACAAACGGCGAAACCGGGGAGATCG
TGTGGGATAAGGGCCGGGATTTTGCCACCGTGCGGAAAGTGCTGAGCATGCCCCAAGTGAATATCGTGAA
AAAGACCGAGGTGCAGACAGGCGGCTTCAGCAAAGAGTCTATCCTGCCCAAGAGGAACAGCGATAAGCTG
ATCGCCAGAAAGAAGGACTGGGACCCTAAGAAGTACGGCGGCTTCCTGTGGCCCACCGTGGCCTATTCTG
TGCTGGTGGTGGCCAAAGTGGAAAAGGGCAAGTCCAAGAAACTGAAGAGTGTGAAAGAGCTGCTGGGGAT
CACCATCATGGAAAGAAGCAGCTTCGAGAAGAATCCCATCGACTTTCTGGAAGCCAAGGGCTACAAAGAA
GTGAAAAAGGACCTGATCATCAAGCTGCCTAAGTACTCCCTGTTCGAGCTGGAAAACGGCCGGAAGAGAA
TGCTGGCCTCTGCCAAGCAGCTGCAGAAGGGAAACGAACTGGCCCTGCCCTCCAAATATGTGAACTTCCT
GTACCTGGCCAGCCACTATGAGAAGCTGAAGGGCTCCCCCGAGGATAATGAGCAGAAACAGCTGTTTGTG
GAACAGCACAAGCACTACCTGGACGAGATCATCGAGCAGATCAGCGAGTTCTCCAAGAGAGTGATCCTGG
CCGACGCTAATCTGGACAAAGTGCTGTCCGCCTACAACAAGCACCGGGATAAGCCCATCAGAGAGCAGGC
CGAGAATATCATCCACCTGTTTACCCTGACCAATCTGGGAGCCCCTGCCGCCTTCAAGTACTTTGACACC
ACCATCGACCGGAAGCAGTACAGAAGCACCAAAGAGGTGCTGGACGCCACCCTGATCCACCAGAGCATCA
CCGGCCTGTACGAGACACGGATCGACCTGTCTCAGCTGGGAGGTGACTCTGGCGGCTCAAAAAGAACCGC
CGACGGCAGCGAATTCGAGCCCAAGAAGAAGAGGAAAGTCTAAACCGGTTGGCTAATAAAGGAAATTTAT
TTTCATTGCAATAGTGTGTTGGAATTTTTTGTGTCTCTCACTCGGAAGGACATATGGGAGGGCAAATCAT
TTAAAACATCAGAATGAGTATTTGGTTTAGAGTTTGGCAACATATGCCCATATGAGGCCCTCACGCGTAA
AAAAGCACCGACTCGGTGCCACTTTTTCAAGTTGATAACGGACTAGCCTTATTTTAACTTGCTATTTCTA
GCTCTAAAACGGAAGTGGCCATGTGCAAGCGGTGTTTCGTCCTTTCCACAAGATATATAAAGCCAAGAAA
TCGAAATACTTTCAAGTTACGGTAAGCATATGATAGTCCATTTTAAAACATAATTTTAAAACTGCAAACT
ACCCAAGAAATTATTACTTTCTACGTCACGTATTTTGTACTAATATCTTTGTGTTTACAGTCAAATTAAT
TCCAATTATCTCTCTAACAGCCTTGTATCGTATATGCAAATATGAAGGAATCATGGGAAATAGGCCCTCG
GTACCGGCGATGCTGGCTGCCATGAACAAAGGTTGGCTATAAAGAGGTCATCAGTATATGAAACAGCCCC
CTGCTGTCCATTCCTTATTCCATAGAAAAGCCTTGACTTGAGGTTAGATTTTTTTTATATTTTGTTTTGT
GTTATTTTTTTCTTTAACATCCCTAAAATTTTCCTTACATGTTTTACTAGCCAGATTTTTCCTCCTCTCC
TGACTACTCCCAGTCATAGCTGTCCCTCTTCTCTTATGGAGATCGGATCCGAATTCCCGATAAGGATCTT
CCTAGAGCATGGCTACGTAGATAAGTAGCATGGCGGGTTAATCATTAACTACAAGGAACCCCTAGTGATG
GAGTTGGCCACTCCCTCTCTGCGCGCTCGCTCGCTCACTGAGGCCGGGCGACCAAAGGTCGCCCGACGCC
CGGGCTTTGCCCGGGCGGCCTCAGTGAGCGAGCGAGCGCGCAGCCTTAATTAACCTAATTCACTGGCCGT
CGTTTTACAACGTCGTGACTGGGAAAACCCTGGCGTTACCCAACTTAATCGCCTTGCAGCACATCCCCCT
TTCGCCAGCTGGCGTAATAGCGAAGAGGCCCGCACCGATCGCCCTTCCCAACAGTTGCGCAGCCTGAATG
GCGAATGGG
[124 nt withheld, positions 4140-4263]
C
[91 nt withheld, positions 4265-4355]
A
[49 nt withheld, positions 4357-4405]
CCTTTGACGTTGGAGTCCACGTTCTTTAATAGTGGACTCTTGTTCCAAACTGGAACAACACTCAACCCTA
TCTCGGTCTATTCTTTTGATTTATAAGGGATTTTGCCGATTTCGGCCTATTGGTTAAAAAATGAGCTGAT
TTAACAAAAATTTAACGCGAATTTTAACAAAATATTAACGCTTACAATTTAGGTGGCACTTTTCGGGGAA
ATGTGCGCGGAACCCCTATTTGTTTATTTTTCTAAATACATTCAAATATGTATCCGCTCATGAGACAATA
ACCCTGATAAATGCTTCAATAATATTGAAAAAGGAAGAGTATGAGTATTCAACATTTCCGTGTCGCCCTT
ATTCCCTTTTTTGCGGCATTTTGCCTTCCTGTTTTTGCTCACCCAGAAACGCTGGTGAAAGTAAAAGATG
CTGAAGATCAGTTGGGTGCACGAGTGGGTTACATCGAACTGGATCTCAACAGCGGTAAGATCCTTGAGAG
TTTTCGCCCCGAAGAACGTTTTCCAATGATGAGCACTTTTAAAGTTCTGCTATGTGGCGCGGTATTATCC
CGTATTGACGCCGGGCAAGAGCAACTCGGTCGCCGCATACACTATTCTCAGAATGACTTGGTTGAGTACT
CACCAGTCACAGAAAAGCATCTTACGGATGGCATGACAGTAAGAGAATTATGCAGTGCTGCCATAACCAT
GAGTGATAACACTGCGGCCAACTTACTTCTGACAACGATCGGAGGACCGAAGGAGCTAACCGCTTTTTTG
CACAACATGGGGGATCATGTAACTCGCCTTGATCGTTGGGAACCGGAGCTGAATGAAGCCATACCAAACG
ACGAGCGTGACACCACGATGCCTGTAGCAATGGCAACAACGTTGCGCAAACTATTAACTGGCGAACTACT
TACTCTAGCTTCCCGGCAACAATTAATAGACTGGATGGAGGCGGATAAAGTTGCAGGACCACTTCTGCGC
TCGGCCCTTCCGGCTGGCTGGTTTATTGCTGATAAATCTGGAGCCGGTGAGCGTGGGTCTCGCGGTATCA
TTGCAGCACTGGGGCCAGATGGTAAGCCCTCCCGTATCGTAGTTATCTACACGACGGGGAGTCAGGCAAC
TATGGATGAACGAAATAGACAGATCGCTGAGATAGGTGCCTCACTGATTAAGCATTGGTAACTGTCAGAC
CAAGTTTACTCATATATACTTTAGATTGATTTAAAACTTCATTTTTAATTTAAAAGGATCTAGGTGAAGA
TCCTTTTTGATAATCTCATGACCAAAATCCCTTAACGTGAGTTTTCGTTCCACTGAGCGTCAGACCCCGT
AGAAAAGATCAAAGGATCTTCTTGAGATCCTTTTTTTCTGCGCGTAATCTGCTGCTTGCAAACAAAAAAA
CCACCGCTACCAGCGGTGGTTTGTTTGCCGGATCAAGAGCTACCAACTCTTTTTCCGAAGGTAACTGGCT
TCAGCAGAGCGCAGATACCAAATACTGTTCTTCTAGTGTAGCCGTAGTTAGGCCACCACTTCAAGAACTC
TGTAGCACCGCCTACATACCTCGCTCTGCTAATCCTGTTACCAGTGGCTGCTGCCAGTGGCGATAAGTCG
TGTCTTACCGGGTTGGACTCAAGACGATAGTTACCGGATAAGGCGCAGCGGTCGGGCTGAACGGGGGGTT
CGTGCACACAGCCCAGCTTGGAGCGAACGACCTACACCGAACTGAGATACCTACAGCGTGAGCTATGAGA
AAGCGCCACGCTTCCCGAAGGGAGAAAGGCGGACAGGTATCCGGTAAGCGGCAGGGTCGGAACAGGAGAG
CGCACGAGGGAGCTTCCAGGGGGAAACGCCTGGTATCTTTATAGTCCTGTCGGGTTTCGCCACCTCTGAC
TTGAGCGTCGATTTTTGTGATGCTCGTCAGGGGGGCGGAGCCTATGGAAAAACGCCAGCAACGCGGCCTT
TTTACGGTTCCTGGCCTTTTGCTGGCCTTTTGCTCACATGTTCTTTCCTGCGTTATCCCCTGATTCTGTG
GATAACCGTATTACCGCCTTTGAGTGAGCTGATACCGCTCGCCGCAGCCGAACGACCGAGCGCAGCGAGT
CAGTGAGCGAGGAAGCGGAAGAGCGCCCAATACGCAAACCGCCTCTCCCCGCGCGTTGGCCGATTCATTA
ATGCAGCTGGCACGACAGGTTTCCCGACTGGAAAGCGGGCAGTGAGCGCAACGCAATTAATGTGAGTTAG
CTCACTCATTAGGCACCCCAGGCTTTACACTTTATGCTTCCGGCTCGTATGTTGTGTGGAATTGTGAGCG
GATAACAATTTCACACAGGAAACAGCTATGACCATGATTACGCCAGATTTAATTAAGGCCTTAATTAGGC
TGCGCGCTCGCTCGCTCACTGAGGCCGCCCGGGCAAAGCCCGGGCGTCGGGCGACCTTTGGTCGCCCGGC
CTCAGTGAGCGAGCGAGCGCGCAGAGAGGGAGTGGCCAACTCCATCACTAGGGGTTCCTTGTAGTTAATG
ATTAACCCGCCATGCTACTTATCTACGTAGCCATGCTCTAGGAAGATCGGAATTCGGAGTTCCGCGTTAC
ATAACTTACGGTAAATGGCCCGCCTGGCTGACCGCCCAACGACCCCCGCCCATTGACGTCAATAATGACG
TATGTTCCCATAGTAACGCCAATAGGGACTTTCCATTGACGTCAATGGGTGGAGTATTTACGGTAAACTG
CCCACTTGGCAGTACATCAAGTGTATCATATGCCAAGTACGCCCCCTATTGACGTCAATGACGGTAAATG
GCCCGCCTGGCATTATGCCCAGTACATGACCTTATGGGACTTTCCTACTT
